Addgene plasmid #70893: pFOSGE_COF2E05
Purpose: Gateway entry clone
Depositing lab: Alexander Stark. Depositing organization: Research Institute of Molecular Pathology (IMP). Publication: Transcriptional regulators form diverse groups with context-dependent regulatory functions. Stampfel G, Kazmar T, Frank O, Wienerroither S, Reiter F, Stark A. Nature. 2015 Nov 9. doi: 10.1038/nature15545. PubMed 26550828.
Backbone
  Vector backbone: pDONR221
  Backbone manufacturer: Invitrogen
  Backbone size w/o insert (bp): 4762
  Vector type: Gateway entry vector
Growth in bacteria
  Bacterial resistance: Kanamycin, 50 μg/mL
  Growth temperature: 37°C
  Growth strain: DH5alpha
  Copy number: High Copy
Gene/Insert
  Gene/Insert name: CG9426 (alt names: FBgn0032485; CG9426, FBtr0080484)
  Species: D. melanogaster (fly)
  Insert size (bp): 1881
  Entrez Gene: CG9426 (a.k.a. Dmel_CG9426, Dmel\CG9426, Ipp)
  Cloning method: Gateway Cloning
  Sequencing primers: 5′ M13-F20; 3′ M13R
Terms and licenses: Academic/Nonprofit Terms; Industry Terms: Not Available to Industry
How to cite: pFOSGE_COF2E05 was a gift from Alexander Stark (Addgene plasmid # 70893 ; http://n2t.net/addgene:70893 ; RRID:Addgene_70893)
