[The description below was written by a language model from this plasmid's Addgene catalogue record.]
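Description:
pFOSGE_COF2E05 is a Gateway entry clone built on the commercial pDONR221 donor vector and carrying the coding region of the Drosophila melanogaster gene CG9426 (FBgn0032485, transcript FBtr0080484; also listed under the synonym Ipp). The insert is recorded as 1881 bp and was introduced by Gateway recombinational cloning. In a pDONR221-derived entry clone, the BP reaction normally replaces the donor vector's counter-selectable cassette with the gene of interest, leaving it flanked by attL recombination sites. The plasmid is maintained in standard E. coli cloning strains at high copy number and is selected with kanamycin. M13 forward and reverse primer sites flanking the insert are used for sequence verification.

As an entry clone, the plasmid is not designed to express the gene itself. The record lists no promoter, tag or reporter, and pDONR221-type vectors generally lack eukaryotic expression elements. Its role is to serve as a sequence-verified source of the CG9426 open reading frame, which can be moved by LR recombination into any compatible Gateway destination vector. The destination vector then supplies the promoter, fusion partners and host-specific elements. The associated publication concerns the context-dependent regulatory functions of transcriptional regulators, and the systematic clone name suggests that this plasmid belongs to a larger ORF collection assembled for that work, although the record does not say so. It also does not state whether the insert retains a stop codon, and no feature table was provided to confirm the exact insert boundaries or att site arrangement.
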