>Addgene plasmid #70893 | pFOSGE_COF2E05 | depositor partial sequence | sequence record 126835 | insert
ATGCCACCGTTGAAAACATACCAGATACACGAATACAATGGCAATACCAGTCCGAATGCGAATGCCAATC
AGAACGCCAATCAGAATCCCACCGGCGGCGGCGGCGACGGTGACTTCTTTGGCCAAAATCTGGGATCTGG
AGCCACAGCGGCCAGCCATCGCACAAACCTGCCCTCCTACTGCAACGCCCAATATCCGTTCAAGGTGCTT
TCCAATCTCAACCAACTGCGCGAGCAGTCCCGTTTCTGCGACGTGGAGATCATCGCCGGAATGGCAACAT
TGAGTGCCCACCGGGCTGTCCTGAGTGCAGCCAGTGCCTACTTCGAGGCCATGTTTCGACCCGAGCTCGG
GTTAAATGAGGTCAAGCAAAAATCCGTTGTGCTGCACACAATCGACGGCGATATCCTGCACATCCTGCTT
GACTTCATCTATACGGGTCGCTGCGAAATCACCCAGTCCAATGTCCAGGAGCTCCTGGCCGCCGCCGACA
TGCTGCAGCTAAACGAGGTGGTCGACGGGTGCTGCGAGTTCCTCTGCCGCGAGCTGCACGCCTCCAATGC
CCTGGGCATTTTACGCTTCGCCGAGGCCCACAACTGCGAGTCGTTGGCCAAGAGTGCACTGAACTTTGTC
CACGCGAATTTCCCAGCGGTAACGCTTGAAGATGAGTTCCTAGAAACGCCACAAACTCTACTCTCGCAGC
TACTGAACTCGGAGCTGCTGCGTGTAGACTCCGAGTCGCAGGTGTTCCAGGCGGCGCTTCGTTGGATTAA
GCACGACGTGACGCAGCGCCGCTGCTACGTCTTCGATGTCCTGTCCCACGTGCGCATGGCGCTTGTTCCG
GTAAAGGTGATCGACAAGGCTCTGAAGGACGACTGTCGCGACATGTCCGTGAAGATAGCCCTGCGCTCCA
TTTGCCGGGACATTGCGTCCAAGCGCGGACAATTGGTGCCGCTGCGGGTATGTCCGCGTCAGCTGGCCAA
GAAGAACATATATATCATTGGTGGATCTCATCGGGATACGCCGCGAACCTGGAACTCGGCCGACTGCATC
TTCGAGACGGTGGCCAAATTCGATATATTCCGGCGCGAGTGGACGGAAACGGCGCCTATGGAGGTGGGAC
GCATCCTGCCAGGTGTATCAGCATTGAATGGCAAGATCTATGTGGTAGGAGGAGAGCGCGGTTCACAGAT
TCTGGCCAATGGCGAGGTCTATGATCCACAGAACGATGTTTGGCAACCGATTGCCCCGATGATTGTGCCG
CGCTGCGAGTTCGGTCTTTGCACCATGGGCGGAAATCTGTTTGCCGTAGGCGGTTGGATAGGCGACGACA
TCGGCGGCTCCATGGAGTGCTATGATCCGGAGCAGGATCTCTGGAAATTAATGGGCAGCATGCCGCAGCC
TAGATTCAGCATGGGTGTGGTCAGTTTCGAGGGTCTCATTTACATTGTCGGTGGCTGCACAACAACAACC
CGTCATCTGCCGGATTTAATCAGCTTCAATCCAGTGACAAAAGAGTGGAACGAGCTGGCCCGCATGCAAA
CAGCTCGCTGTCAAATGGGTGTGGCCGTTCTGGATCGCTACTTGTATGTGGTTGGAGGCAGTAGCATCAG
TCAGGACATTCTCAGCTCCGTGGAACGCTACAGCTTCGACGAGGATAAGTGGACTACAGTGTGTGCATTA
AACGTGCCCAGAGCCATTCCTGCCGTGGTCGCCGCCGATGGCTTGCTCTACGTAGCTGGCGGTGATCAGC
CCTGCGAGGTAAACTTCTACCGAGCCCAAGTGACTATCAATGCTGTCGAATGTTATGATCCGCTTTCGGA
CACCTGGAAGAATTGTCCCGATCTACCAGTTAGCCGTTCGGAGGCAGGAGCAGTGGTTGTT
