>Addgene plasmid #70893 | pFOSGE_COF2E05 | addgene partial sequence | sequence record 130437 | M13-Rev 5'-CAGGAAACAGCTATGACC-3'
ATTTTATTTTGACTGATAGTGACCTGTTCGTTGCAACAAATTGATAAGCAATGCTTTCTTATAATGCCAA
CTTTGTACAAGAAAGCTGGGTCAACAACCACTGCTCCTGCCTCCGAACGGCTAACTGGTAGATCGGGACA
ATTCTTCCAGGTGTCCGAAAGCGGATCATAACATTCGACAGCATTGATAGTCACTTGGGCTCGGTAGAAG
TTTACCTCGCAGGGCTGATCACCGCCAGCTACGTAGAGCAAGCCATCGGCGGCGACCACGGCAGGAATGG
CTCTGGGCACGTTTAATGCACACACTGTAGTCCACTTATCCTCGTCGAAGCTGTAGCGTTCCACGGAGCT
GAGAATGTCCTGACTGATGCTACTGCCTCCAACCACATACAAGTAGCGATCCAGAACGGCCACACCCATT
TGACAGCGAGCTGTTTGCATGCGGGCCAGCTCGTTCCACTCTTTTGTCACTGGATTGAAGCTGATTAAAT
CCGGCAGATGACGGGTTGTTGTTGTGCAGCCACCGACAATGTAAATGAGACCCTCGAAACTGACCACACC
CATGCTGAATCTAGGCTGCGGCATGCTGCCCATTAATTTCCAGAGATCCTGCTCCGGATCATAGCACTCC
ATGGAGCCGCCGATGTCGTCGCCTATCCAACCGCCTACGGCAAACAGATTTCCGCCCATGGTGCAAAGAC
CGAACTCGCAGCGCGGCACAATCATCGGGGCAATCGGTTGCCAAACATCG
